Addgene plasmid #192865: pMUT2-pCadBA-mCherry
Purpose: pMUT2 based vector for sensing pH in E. coli Nissle 1917
Depositing lab: Morten Sommer. Depositing organization: Danmarks Tekniske Universitet. Publication: Characterization of Eight Bacterial Biosensors for Microbial Diagnostic and Therapeutic Applications. Vaaben TH, Vazquez-Uribe R, Sommer MOA. ACS Synth Biol. 2022 Dec 16;11(12):4184-4192. doi: 10.1021/acssynbio.2c00491. Epub 2022 Nov 30. PubMed 36449712.
Backbone
  Vector backbone: pMUT2
  Backbone size w/o insert (bp): 5591
  Total vector size (bp): 5740
  Vector type: Bacterial Expression
Growth in bacteria
  Bacterial resistance: Kanamycin, 50 μg/mL
  Growth temperature: 37°C
  Growth strain: DH5alpha
  Copy number: Low Copy
Gene/Insert
  Gene/Insert name: pH sensitive promoter
  Species: Escherichia coli
  Insert size (bp): 150
Terms and licenses: Academic/Nonprofit Terms; Industry Terms: Not Available to Industry
How to cite: pMUT2-pCadBA-mCherry was a gift from Morten Sommer (Addgene plasmid # 192865 ; http://n2t.net/addgene:192865 ; RRID:Addgene_192865)
