[The description below was written by a language model from this plasmid's Addgene catalogue record and pLannotate feature annotations shown in this document.]
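Description:
pMUT2-pCadBA-mCherry is a bacterial expression plasmid of about 5.7 kb, built on pMUT2 and designed as a pH biosensor for use in E. coli Nissle 1917. It is listed as low copy and is selected with kanamycin. The annotation shows a NeoR/KanR aminoglycoside phosphotransferase gene placed directly downstream of an AmpR (bla) promoter.

The replication and maintenance region carries several annotated parts. An origin fragment annotated by similarity to the RSF origin spans the sequence start, alongside the antisense regulator RNAI and the rop gene, whose product strengthens RNAI–RNAII pairing and so lowers the rate of replication initiation. Stability elements are also present. These are a fragment of a cer-type recombination site, which helps resolve multimers to monomers, and flmC and sok annotations of the kind associated with hok/sok-like post-segregational killing systems. Such features would favour plasmid retention without continuous antibiotic selection, although the record does not say this explicitly.

The payload is a roughly 150 bp pH-sensitive promoter from Escherichia coli, which the plasmid name identifies as pCadBA, the promoter of the cadBA operon. The feature table does not annotate it. The unannotated interval between a T7 promoter and the mCherry coding sequence is where it would be expected to lie, so that red fluorescence reports promoter activity in response to pH. In its native setting, cadBA is induced by acidic conditions. Short M13 ori and lacZα fragments upstream appear to be leftovers from a cloning vector. The plasmid is one of a set of characterised bacterial biosensors intended for microbial diagnostic and therapeutic applications.
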