Features (pLannotate 1.2.2; 12 found; start..end, strand, type, name):
    176..358     -  CDS            rop: ROP_ECOLX - Experimental evidence at protein level: Swiss-Prot protein existence level 1. Regulates plasmid DNA replication by modulating the initiation of transcription of the primer RNA precursor. Processing of the precursor of the primer, RNAII, is inhibited by hydrogen bonding of RNAII to its complementary sequence in RNAI. ROP increases the affinity of RNAI for RNAII and thus decreases the rate of replication initiation events. From Escherichia coli.
    711..1505    -  CDS            NeoR/KanR: aminoglycoside phosphotransferase confers resistance to neomycin, kanamycin, and G418 (Geneticin®)
   1506..1610    -  promoter       AmpR promoter: bla
   1636..1767    -  rep_origin     M13 ori (fragment): M13 bacteriophage origin of replication; arrow indicates direction of (+) strand synthesis
   1788..1944    -  CDS            lacZα (fragment): LacZα fragment of β-galactosidase; lacZ fragment
   1953..1971    +  promoter       T7 promoter: promoter for bacteriophage T7 RNA polymerase
   2187..2894    +  CDS            mCherry: mCherry is a basic (constitutively fluorescent) red fluorescent protein published in 2004, derived from Discosoma sp.. It is reported to be a very rapidly-maturing monomer with low acid sensitivity.
   3006..3215    -  CDS            flmC: FLMC1_ECOLI - Also known as ORF70 From Escherichia coli (strain K12).
   3201..3422    +  CDS            sok: SOK_ECOLX - Protein predicted: Swiss-Prot protein existence level 4. From Escherichia coli.
   3713..3753    +  misc_feature   cer region (fragment): ColE1-derived recombination site that helps to maintain plasmids as monomers
   5136..5237    -  ncRNA          RNAI: Accession: RF00106 - RNAI
   5308..99      +  rep_origin     RSF ori (fragment) (across the origin): Plasmids containing the RSF 1030 origin of replication can be propagated in E. coli cells that contain additional plasmids with compatible origins.
>Addgene plasmid #192865 | pMUT2-pCadBA-mCherry | addgene full sequence | sequence record 388622 | Addgene NGS Result
ATTCTGTGGATAACCGTATTACCGCCTTTGAGTGAGCTGACACCGCTCGCCGCAGTCGAACGACCGAGCG
TAGCGAGTCAGTGAGCGAGGAAGCGGAAGAGCGCCTTATGTGACATTTTCTCCTTACGCTCCTCTATGCC
GTTCTGCATCCTGTCCGGATGCGTTATATCCCGGTAAGATTTTCCGCTTCAAAGCGTGTCTGTATGCTGT
TCTGGAGTTCTTCTGCGAGTTCGTGCAGTTTCTCACACATGGCGGCCTGTTCGTCGGCATTGAGTGCGTC
CAGTTTTTCGAGCAGCGTCAGGCTCTGACTTTTTATGAATCCCGCCATGTTGAGTACGGCTTGCTGCTGC
TTATTCATCTTTTCGTTTTCTCCGTTCTGTCTGTCATCTGCGTTGTGTGATTATATCGCGTACCACTTTT
CGACTGTTTTGCTGCCGCTATTCTGCCGCTTGGCTTTTTGACGGGCATTTCTGTCAGACAACACTGTCAC
TGCCAAAAAACTGCCGTGCCTTTGTCGGTAATTCGAGCTTGCTGACAGGACAGGATGTGCAATTGTTATA
CCGCGCATACATGCACGCTATTACAATTGCCCGTTAAGGGATTTTGGTCATGAGATTATCAAAAAGGATC
TTCACCTAGATCCTTTTAAATTAAAAATGAAGTTTTAAATCAATCTAAAGTATATATGAGTAAACTTGGT
CTGACAGTTATTAGAAAAATTCATCCAGCAGACGATAAAACGCAATACGCTGGCTATCCGGTGCCGCAAT
GCCATACAGCACCAGAAAACGATCCGCCCATTCGCCGCCCAGTTCTTCCGCAATATCACGGGTGGCCAGC
GCAATATCCTGATAACGATCCGCCACGCCCAGACGGCCGCAATCAATAAAGCCGCTAAAACGGCCATTTT
CCACCATAATGTTCGGCAGGCACGCATCACCATGGGTCACCACCAGATCTTCGCCATCCGGCATGCTCGC
TTTCAGACGCGCAAACAGCTCTGCCGGTGCCAGGCCCTGATGTTCTTCATCCAGATCATCCTGATCCACC
AGGCCCGCTTCCATACGGGTACGCGCACGTTCAATACGATGTTTCGCCTGATGATCAAACGGACAGGTCG
CCGGGTCCAGGGTATGCAGACGACGCATGGCATCCGCCATAATGCTCACTTTTTCTGCCGGCGCCAGATG
GCTAGACAGCAGATCCTGACCCGGCACTTCGCCCAGCAGCAGCCAATCACGGCCCGCTTCGGTCACCACA
TCCAGCACCGCCGCACACGGAACACCGGTGGTGGCCAGCCAGCTCAGACGCGCCGCTTCATCCTGCAGCT
CGTTCAGCGCACCGCTCAGATCGGTTTTCACAAACAGCACCGGACGACCCTGCGCGCTCAGACGAAACAC
CGCCGCATCAGAGCAGCCAATGGTCTGCTGCGCCCAATCATAGCCAAACAGACGTTCCACCCACGCTGCC
GGGCTACCCGCATGCAGGCCATCCTGTTCAATCATACTCTTCCTTTTTCAATATTATTGAAGCATTTATC
AGGGTTATTGTCTCATGAGCGGATACATATTTGAATGTATTTAGAAAAATAAACAAATAGGGGTTCCGCG
CACATTTCCCCGAAAAGTGCCACCTAAATTGTAAGCGTTAATATTTTGTTAAAATTCGCGTTAAATTTTT
GTTAAATCAGCTCATTTTTTAACCAATAGGCCGAAATCGGCAAAATCCCTTATAAATCAAAAGAATAGAC
CGAGATAGGGTTGAGTGGCCGCTACAGGGCGCTCCCATTCGCCATTCAGGCTGCGCAACTGTTGGGAAGG
GCGTTTCGGTGCGGGCCTCTTCGCTATTACGCCAGCTGGCGAAAGGGGGATGTGCTGCAAGGCGATTAAG
TTGGGTAACGCCAGGGTTTTCCCAGTCACGACGTTGTAAAACGACGGCCAGTGAGCGCGACGTAATACGA
CTCACTATAGGGCGAATTGAAGGAAGGCCGTCAAGGCCACGTGTCTTGTCCGCGGTACCTACTTGTAAAC
ATTAAATGTTTATCTTTTCATGATATCAACTTGCGATCCTGATGTGTTAATAAAAAACCTCAAGTTCTCA
CTTACAGAAACTTTTGTGTTATTTCACCTAATCTTTAGGATTAATCCTTTTTTCGTGAGTAATCTTATCG
CCTCAGGAGAATTACAATGGTTTCCAAGGGCGAGGAGGATAACATGGCTATCATTAAAGAGTTCATGCGC
TTCAAAGTTCACATGGAGGGTTCTGTTAACGGTCACGAGTTCGAGATCGAAGGCGAAGGCGAGGGCCGTC
CGTATGAAGGCACCCAGACCGCCAAACTGAAAGTGACTAAAGGCGGCCCGCTGCCTTTTGCGTGGGACAT
CCTGAGCCCGCAATTTATGTACGGTTCTAAAGCGTATGTTAAACACCCAGCGGATATCCCGGACTATCTG
AAGCTGTCTTTTCCGGAAGGTTTCAAGTGGGAACGCGTAATGAATTTTGAAGATGGTGGTGTCGTGACCG
TCACTCAGGACTCCTCCCTGCAGGATGGCGAGTTCATCTATAAAGTTAAACTGCGTGGTACTAATTTTCC
ATCTGATGGCCCGGTGATGCAGAAAAAGACGATGGGTTGGGAGGCGTCTAGCGAACGCATGTATCCGGAA
GATGGTGCGCTGAAAGGCGAAATTAAACAGCGCCTGAAACTGAAAGATGGCGGCCATTATGACGCTGAAG
TGAAAACCACGTACAAAGCCAAGAAACCTGTGCAGCTGCCTGGCGCGTACAATGTGAATATTAAACTGGA
CATCACCTCTCATAATGAAGATTATACGATCGTAGAGCAATATGAGCGCGCGGAGGGTCGTCATTCTACC
GGTGGCATGGATGAGCTGTACAAATAAAAAGGGGCTACCGGCGAACCAGCAGCCCCTTTATAAAGGCGCT
TCAGTAGTCAGACCAGCATCAGTCCTGAAAAGGCGGGCCTGCGCCCGCCTCCAGGTTGCTACTTACCGGA
TTCGTAAGCCATGAAAGCCGCCACCTCCCTGTGTCCGTCTCTGTAACGAATCTCGCACAGCGATTTTCGT
GTCAGATAAGTGAATATCAACAGTGTGAGACACACGATCAACACACACCAGACAAGGGAACTTCGTGGTA
GTTTCATGGCCTTCTTCTCCTTGCGCAAAGCGCGGTAAGAGGCTATCCTGATGTGGACTAGACATAGGGA
TGCCTCGTGGTGGTTAATGAAAATTAACTTACTACGGGGCTATCTTCTTTCTGCCACACAACACGGCAAC
AAACCACCTTCACGTCATGAGGCAGAAAGCCTCAAGCGCCGGGCACATCATAGCCCATATACCTGCACGC
TGACCACACTCACTTTCCCTGAAAATAATCCGCTCATTCAGACCGTTCACGGGAAATCCGTGTGATTGTT
GCCGCATCACGCTGCCTCCCGGAGTTTGTTCGGCATAAGTCACAAGAGACACTCAATGGCAAAGGAAGAC
CGTGCCCTGTTATCCAGGCTTATGGCAGATTAGCTTCCCGGAGAGAAAACTGTCGAAAACTGACGGTATG
AACACCGTAAGCTCCCAAAGTGATCACCATTCGCTTTCATGCATAGCTATGCAGCGAGCTGAAAACGATC
CTGACGCATCCTTCCTGTTTTTCCGGGGTAAAACATCTCTTTTTGCGGTGTCTGCGTCAGAATCGCGTTC
AGCGCGTTTCAGTGGTGCGTACAATTAAGGGATTATGGTAAATATATGAGCTATGCGATAACTTTAACTG
TGAAGCGATGAACCCATTACAGGCAAAGCCAATTACTCCTGACAGTGGTTTAGCCAGAAGCAGGGCTACC
AAGACCAATGCAATAAGTAATATATCGTTTTGCTATCGTGCATCGCTCGCGCTCAGTTCCATTGTGCTTT
TTTAAGCTGTCGTTTTTCTTACGGTATATACCGGTTTTTTATGGCGTGGTTTCTTAACTTGTTCAGCTAC
TGATGGACCCATTGTATCTAGGTAGTCAACTAGCTTTGTTAGATCATAAATATTGCGACCACCATATCGG
CGATCACTCTTCGATGTTGGTTTCTTGTCCAAGAGATTAGCTTTTTCAAGATCATTGATAGCTCTCTGAA
CAGTCCGTACAGAAACCCCCATACGTATGGCTAGACTTTCCATTGACGGATGCGGCCACTCTTGCAAACT
CCACCAGTGAACGATCAGGTTAAGTAGTGTGTTAAAGGCCACTGAAGTTAGCTTTTTCTCGTTTTGTATA
AAAAACAATACGGTAGGCACTGCTGTCCAGCCAAGAGACAAACCGCCAGCTTTCCATTTATTCTTAACGG
AGTAAGTCATTGATTTTCCTAAGCCCCAAAATATTTAAAGTATATATTATATGGTATATTCATATGAATA
GGGTGACACTGGCGCCATTATTGTGCAACCAAAAAAGACTACTCTGAAAACGAGGAAAAGATTTTTTCCT
GCCTGAATTAGATACGGAGTTAGCGATATGAAAACCGAACAACGTCATGATCTTGTTAAAGATATTGAGG
TTTTTGGCGTATCCTTGTCTCTGTTGATTTCCAGAGCGAATGAGAAGTCTGTTACAATGCCATCTGGTCT
AAGTCGGGAGCAGAGAAGAGCATGGGCAGCGGAGCAGGCGCGCAAAATCCACAATTGAATATTGTCTCAT
TCTCTGAGACCTTCAACCTTTATTACACATCCAGATATTCTGCAAAAACACTCGATAAAATCGATGATTT
CATTGAGCATTTTGAAAAATACAATCTCTTTGGCGATCCTTTAAAAGGATATCCAGCTTGGACTGGCAAA
GTATCGCCATCGTGGAAAGTGCCTGATCATTACGAAAACAAAGAAGCTATTGAGAAGTATGCTAGAGCTA
ACAAATTATGGCATGCTCATTTAGGCGATCCGGTTTTTAAAGATACGTTTCATGGGAAATACAAGGTTTC
TGACTGGGTTATTCATTTCCAGCGGCTGACACCGAACCATATAAAGCTTTTAGAGCTTGGATACCATGAC
CCAATGAAGCTACCTCAAAACTTTGAATGATCGAGCGGCAGGCTAAATGAAATCTTGAGATTCATTCAGT
CTCGTCGTAATCTCACTATTGTAAAAACGAAAAAACCACCCTGGCAGGTGGTTTTTCGAAGGTTAGTTAA
TCCTGGCAGATTCTCTAACCGTGGTAACAGTCTTGTGCGAGACATGTCACCAAATACTGTCCTTTCAGTG
TAGCCTCAGTTAGGCCGCCACTTCAAGAACTCTCGTTACATCTCTCGCACATCCTGCTTACCAGTGGCCG
TTGCCAGTGGCGTTAAGTCGTGTCTTACCGGGTTGGACTCAAGACGATAGTTACCGGATAAGGCGCAGCG
GTCGGGCTGAACGGGGGGTTCGTGCACACAGCCCAGCTTGGAGCGAACGACCTACACCGAACCGAGATAC
CAACAGCGTGAGCTATGAGAAAGCGCCACGCTTCCCGAAGGGAGAAAGGCGGACAGGTATCCGGTAAGCG
GCAGGGTCGGAACAGGAGAGCGCACGAGGGAGCTTCCAGGGGGAAACGCCTGGTATCTTTATAGTCCTGT
CGGGTTTCGCCACCTCTGACTTGAGCGTCGATTTTTGTGATGCTCGTCAGGGGGGCGGAGCCTATGGAAA
AACGCCTCCCGCGCGCCCTTCTTCTGGGTCTTTGTCTTTTGCTCACATGTTCTTTCCGGTTTTATCCCCC
G
